Addgene plasmid #115967: pJB557
Purpose: SGP insert for replicon MoClo
Depositing lab: Ron Weiss. Depositing organization: Massachusetts Institute of Technology. Publication: Small-molecule-based regulation of RNA-delivered circuits in mammalian cells. Wagner TE, Becraft JR, Bodner K, Teague B, Zhang X, Woo A, Porter E, Alburquerque B, Dobosh B, Andries O, Sanders NN, Beal J, Densmore D, Kitada T, Weiss R. Nat Chem Biol. 2018 Nov;14(11):1043-1050. doi: 10.1038/s41589-018-0146-9. Epub 2018 Oct 16. PubMed 30327560.
Backbone
  Vector backbone: pUC19
  Vector type: Synthetic Biology
Growth in bacteria
  Bacterial resistance: Ampicillin, 100 μg/mL
  Growth temperature: 37°C
  Growth strain: DH5alpha
  Copy number: High Copy
Gene/Insert
  Gene/Insert name: Lvl0 -98/16 SGP 2xTetApt-STOP
  Species: venezuelan equine encephalitis
  Cloning method: Gateway Cloning
Terms and licenses: Academic/Nonprofit Terms; Industry Terms: Not Available to Industry
How to cite: pJB557 was a gift from Ron Weiss (Addgene plasmid # 115967 ; http://n2t.net/addgene:115967 ; RRID:Addgene_115967)
