[The description below was written by a language model from this plasmid's Addgene catalogue record and pLannotate feature annotations shown in this document.]
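Description:
pJB557 is a small (about 2.95 kb) pUC19-based part plasmid from a synthetic biology toolkit, serving as a level 0 ("Lvl0") module in a MoClo-style hierarchical assembly scheme for building alphavirus replicons. It is maintained in E. coli at high copy through the ColE1/pUC origin and selected with ampicillin via the β-lactamase gene and its native promoter. The remaining annotated features are ordinary pUC19 remnants: the lac promoter, lac operator and CAP binding site, a lacZα fragment, the pUC multiple cloning site, and short fragments of lacI, rop and the pBR322 bom region. None of these is part of the functional payload.

The insert is described as a subgenomic promoter (SGP) from Venezuelan equine encephalitis virus. The "-98/16" in its name presumably gives the promoter boundaries relative to the subgenomic transcription start. It is combined with two copies of a Tet aptamer ("2xTetApt") and a STOP element. In an alphavirus replicon, the SGP is recognised by the viral replicase to transcribe a subgenomic RNA that encodes the cargo gene. TetR-binding RNA aptamers placed with this promoter would allow translation of the downstream message to be repressed by TetR and relieved by a tetracycline-class small molecule, which fits the associated work on small-molecule regulation of RNA-delivered circuits in mammalian cells. The record does not spell out this mechanism or the nature of the STOP element.

The automated feature table does not annotate the SGP or the aptamers, so their exact positions are not given. The catalogue lists Gateway as the cloning method even though the stated purpose refers to MoClo assembly. The plasmid is a cloning intermediate rather than an expression vector.
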