Features (pLannotate 1.2.2; 11 found; start..end, strand, type, name):
    137..236     +  misc_feature   bom (fragment): basis of mobility region from pBR322
    242..399     -  CDS            lacZα (fragment): LacZα fragment of β-galactosidase; lacZ fragment
    396..452     +  misc_feature   MCS: pUC18/19 multiple cloning site
    489..505     -  protein_bind   lac operator: The lac repressor binds to the lac operator to inhibit transcription in E. coli. This inhibition can be relieved by adding lactose or isopropyl-β-D-thiogalactopyranoside (IPTG). lac repressor encoded by lacI
    513..543     -  promoter       lac promoter: promoter for the E. coli lac operon
    558..579     -  protein_bind   CAP binding site: CAP binding activates transcription in the presence of cAMP. E. coli catabolite activator protein
    592..684     -  CDS            lacI (fragment): lac repressor; lacI; The lac repressor binds to the lac operator to inhibit transcription in E. coli. This inhibition can be relieved by adding lactose or isopropyl-β-D-thiogalactopyranoside (IPTG).
   1132..1720    -  rep_origin     ori: high-copy-number ColE1/pMB1/pBR322/pUC origin of replication
   1891..2751    -  CDS            AmpR: β-lactamase; bla; confers resistance to ampicillin, carbenicillin, and related antibiotics
   2752..2856    -  promoter       AmpR promoter: bla
   2951..35      +  CDS            rop (fragment) (across the origin): Rop protein, which maintains plasmids at low copy number; rop
>Addgene plasmid #115967 | pJB557 | depositor full sequence | sequence record 218918 | pJB557 sequence 2951 bps
TCGCGCGTTTCGGTGATGACGGTGAAAACCTCTGACACATGCAGCTCCCGGAGACGGTCACAGCTTGTCT
GTAAGCGGATGCCGGGAGCAGACAAGCCCGTCAGGGCGCGTCAGCGGGTGTTGGCGGGTGTCGGGGCTGG
CTTAACTATGCGGCATCAGAGCAGATTGTACTGAGAGTGCACCATATGCGGTGTGAAATACCGCACAGAT
GCGTAAGGAGAAAATACCGCATCAGGCGCCATTCGCCATTCAGGCTGCGCAACTGTTGGGAAGGGCGATC
GGTGCGGGCCTCTTCGCTATTACGCCAGCTGGCGAAAGGGGGATGTGCTGCAAGGCGATTAAGTTGGGTA
ACGCCAGGGTTTTCCCAGTCACGACGTTGTAAAACGACGGCCAGTGAATTCGAGCTCGGTACCCGGGGAT
CCTCTAGAGTCGACCTGCAGGCATGCAAGCTTGGCGTAATCATGGTCATAGCTGTTTCCTGTGTGAAATT
GTTATCCGCTCACAATTCCACACAACATACGAGCCGGAAGCATAAAGTGTAAAGCCTGGGGTGCCTAATG
AGTGAGCTAACTCACATTAATTGCGTTGCGCTCACTGCCCGCTTTCCAGTCGGGAAACCTGTCGTGCCAG
CTGCATTAATGAATCGGCCAACGCGCGGGGAGAGGCGGTTTGCGTATTGGGCGCTCTTCCGCTGGTCTCC
GACTTCCATCATAGTTATGGCCATGACTACTCTAGCTAGCAGTGTTAAATCATTCAGCTACCTGAGAGGG
GCCCCTATAACTCTCTACGGCTAACCTGAATGGACTACGACATAGATCCAGGCAGAGAAAGGTCGATACG
GACGGAATGTGGTGGCCTGGATCAACAACAACAAAATCCAGGCAGAGAAAGGTCGATACGGACGGAATGT
GGTGGCCTGGATCAACAACAACAACACTGTAAGCCACCTGAGACCGCTTCCTCGCTCACTGACTCGCTGC
GCTCGGTCGTTCGGCTGCGGCGAGCGGTATCAGCTCACTCAAAGGCGGTAATACGGTTATCCACAGAATC
AGGGGATAACGCAGGAAAGAACATGTGAGCAAAAGGCCAGCAAAAGGCCAGGAACCGTAAAAAGGCCGCG
TTGCTGGCGTTTTTCCATAGGCTCCGCCCCCCTGACGAGCATCACAAAAATCGACGCTCAAGTCAGAGGT
GGCGAAACCCGACAGGACTATAAAGATACCAGGCGTTTCCCCCTGGAAGCTCCCTCGTGCGCTCTCCTGT
TCCGACCCTGCCGCTTACCGGATACCTGTCCGCCTTTCTCCCTTCGGGAAGCGTGGCGCTTTCTCATAGC
TCACGCTGTAGGTATCTCAGTTCGGTGTAGGTCGTTCGCTCCAAGCTGGGCTGTGTGCACGAACCCCCCG
TTCAGCCCGACCGCTGCGCCTTATCCGGTAACTATCGTCTTGAGTCCAACCCGGTAAGACACGACTTATC
GCCACTGGCAGCAGCCACTGGTAACAGGATTAGCAGAGCGAGGTATGTAGGCGGTGCTACAGAGTTCTTG
AAGTGGTGGCCTAACTACGGCTACACTAGAAGAACAGTATTTGGTATCTGCGCTCTGCTGAAGCCAGTTA
CCTTCGGAAAAAGAGTTGGTAGCTCTTGATCCGGCAAACAAACCACCGCTGGTAGCGGTGGTTTTTTTGT
TTGCAAGCAGCAGATTACGCGCAGAAAAAAAGGATCTCAAGAAGATCCTTTGATCTTTTCTACGGGGTCT
GACGCTCAGTGGAACGAAAACTCACGTTAAGGGATTTTGGTCATGAGATTATCAAAAAGGATCTTCACCT
AGATCCTTTTAAATTAAAAATGAAGTTTTAAATCAATCTAAAGTATATATGAGTAAACTTGGTCTGACAG
TTACCAATGCTTAATCAGTGAGGCACCTATCTCAGCGATCTGTCTATTTCGTTCATCCATAGTTGCCTGA
CTCCCCGTCGTGTAGATAACTACGATACGGGAGGGCTTACCATCTGGCCCCAGTGCTGCAATGATACCGC
GAGACCCACGCTCACCGGCTCCAGATTTATCAGCAATAAACCAGCCAGCCGGAAGGGCCGAGCGCAGAAG
TGGTCCTGCAACTTTATCCGCCTCCATCCAGTCTATTAATTGTTGCCGGGAAGCTAGAGTAAGTAGTTCG
CCAGTTAATAGTTTGCGCAACGTTGTTGCCATTGCTACAGGCATCGTGGTGTCACGCTCGTCGTTTGGTA
TGGCTTCATTCAGCTCCGGTTCCCAACGATCAAGGCGAGTTACATGATCCCCCATGTTGTGCAAAAAAGC
GGTTAGCTCCTTCGGTCCTCCGATCGTTGTCAGAAGTAAGTTGGCCGCAGTGTTATCACTCATGGTTATG
GCAGCACTGCATAATTCTCTTACTGTCATGCCATCCGTAAGATGCTTTTCTGTGACTGGTGAGTACTCAA
CCAAGTCATTCTGAGAATAGTGTATGCGGCGACCGAGTTGCTCTTGCCCGGCGTCAATACGGGATAATAC
CGCGCCACATAGCAGAACTTTAAAAGTGCTCATCATTGGAAAACGTTCTTCGGGGCGAAAACTCTCAAGG
ATCTTACCGCTGTTGAGATCCAGTTCGATGTAACCCACTCGTGCACCCAACTGATCTTCAGCATCTTTTA
CTTTCACCAGCGTTTCTGGGTGAGCAAAAACAGGAAGGCAAAATGCCGCAAAAAAGGGAATAAGGGCGAC
ACGGAAATGTTGAATACTCATACTCTTCCTTTTTCAATATTATTGAAGCATTTATCAGGGTTATTGTCTC
ATGAGCGGATACATATTTGAATGTATTTAGAAAAATAAACAAATAGGGGTTCCGCGCACATTTCCCCGAA
AAGTGCCACCTGACGTCTAAGAAACCATTATTATCATGACATTAACCTATAAAAATAGGCGTATCACGAG
GCCCTTTCGTC
