Features (pLannotate 1.2.2; 11 found; start..end, strand, type, name):
    137..236     +  misc_feature   bom (fragment): basis of mobility region from pBR322
    242..399     -  CDS            lacZα (fragment): LacZα fragment of β-galactosidase; lacZ fragment
    396..452     +  misc_feature   MCS: pUC18/19 multiple cloning site
    489..505     -  protein_bind   lac operator: The lac repressor binds to the lac operator to inhibit transcription in E. coli. This inhibition can be relieved by adding lactose or isopropyl-β-D-thiogalactopyranoside (IPTG). lac repressor encoded by lacI
    513..543     -  promoter       lac promoter: promoter for the E. coli lac operon
    558..579     -  protein_bind   CAP binding site: CAP binding activates transcription in the presence of cAMP. E. coli catabolite activator protein
    592..684     -  CDS            lacI (fragment): lac repressor; lacI; The lac repressor binds to the lac operator to inhibit transcription in E. coli. This inhibition can be relieved by adding lactose or isopropyl-β-D-thiogalactopyranoside (IPTG).
   1132..1720    -  rep_origin     ori: high-copy-number ColE1/pMB1/pBR322/pUC origin of replication
   1891..2751    -  CDS            AmpR: β-lactamase; bla; confers resistance to ampicillin, carbenicillin, and related antibiotics
   2752..2856    -  promoter       AmpR promoter: bla
   2951..35      +  CDS            rop (fragment) (across the origin): Rop protein, which maintains plasmids at low copy number; rop
>Addgene plasmid #115967 | pJB557 | addgene full sequence | sequence record 244260 | Addgene NGS Result
TCGCGCGTTTCGGTGATGACGGTGAAAACCTCTGACACATGCAGCTCCCGGAGACGGTCACAGCTTGTCT
GTAAGCGGATGCCGGGAGCAGACAAGCCCGTCAGGGCGCGTCAGCGGGTGTTGGCGGGTGTCGGGGCTGG
CTTAACTATGCGGCATCAGAGCAGATTGTACTGAGAGTGCACCATATGCGGTGTGAAATACCGCACAGAT
GCGTAAGGAGAAAATACCGCATCAGGCGCCATTCGCCATTCAGGCTGCGCAACTGTTGGGAAGGGCGATC
GGTGCGGGCCTCTTCGCTATTACGCCAGCTGGCGAAAGGGGGATGTGCTGCAAGGCGATTAAGTTGGGTA
ACGCCAGGGTTTTCCCAGTCACGACGTTGTAAAACGACGGCCAGTGAATTCGAGCTCGGTACCCGGGGAT
CCTCTAGAGTCGACCTGCAGGCATGCAAGCTTGGCGTAATCATGGTCATAGCTGTTTCCTGTGTGAAATT
GTTATCCGCTCACAATTCCACACAACATACGAGCCGGAAGCATAAAGTGTAAAGCCTGGGGTGCCTAATG
AGTGAGCTAACTCACATTAATTGCGTTGCGCTCACTGCCCGCTTTCCAGTCGGGAAACCTGTCGTGCCAG
CTGCATTAATGAATCGGCCAACGCGCGGGGAGAGGCGGTTTGCGTATTGGGCGCTCTTCCGCTGGTCTCC
GACTTCCATCATAGTTATGGCCATGACTACTCTAGCTAGCAGTGTTAAATCATTCAGCTACCTGAGAGGG
GCCCCTATAACTCTCTACGGCTAACCTGAATGGACTACGACATAGATCCAGGCAGAGAAAGGTCGATACG
GACGGAATGTGGTGGCCTGGATCAACAACAACAAAATCCAGGCAGAGAAAGGTCGATACGGACGGAATGT
GGTGGCCTGGATCAACAACAACAACACTGTAAGCCACCTGAGACCGCTTCCTCGCTCACTGACTCGCTGC
GCTCGGTCGTTCGGCTGCGGCGAGCGGTATCAGCTCACTCAAAGGCGGTAATACGGTTATCCACAGAATC
AGGGGATAACGCAGGAAAGAACATGTGAGCAAAAGGCCAGCAAAAGGCCAGGAACCGTAAAAAGGCCGCG
TTGCTGGCGTTTTTCCATAGGCTCCGCCCCCCTGACGAGCATCACAAAAATCGACGCTCAAGTCAGAGGT
GGCGAAACCCGACAGGACTATAAAGATACCAGGCGTTTCCCCCTGGAAGCTCCCTCGTGCGCTCTCCTGT
TCCGACCCTGCCGCTTACCGGATACCTGTCCGCCTTTCTCCCTTCGGGAAGCGTGGCGCTTTCTCATAGC
TCACGCTGTAGGTATCTCAGTTCGGTGTAGGTCGTTCGCTCCAAGCTGGGCTGTGTGCACGAACCCCCCG
TTCAGCCCGACCGCTGCGCCTTATCCGGTAACTATCGTCTTGAGTCCAACCCGGTAAGACACGACTTATC
GCCACTGGCAGCAGCCACTGGTAACAGGATTAGCAGAGCGAGGTATGTAGGCGGTGCTACAGAGTTCTTG
AAGTGGTGGCCTAACTACGGCTACACTAGAAGAACAGTATTTGGTATCTGCGCTCTGCTGAAGCCAGTTA
CCTTCGGAAAAAGAGTTGGTAGCTCTTGATCCGGCAAACAAACCACCGCTGGTAGCGGTGGTTTTTTTGT
TTGCAAGCAGCAGATTACGCGCAGAAAAAAAGGATCTCAAGAAGATCCTTTGATCTTTTCTACGGGGTCT
GACGCTCAGTGGAACGAAAACTCACGTTAAGGGATTTTGGTCATGAGATTATCAAAAAGGATCTTCACCT
AGATCCTTTTAAATTAAAAATGAAGTTTTAAATCAATCTAAAGTATATATGAGTAAACTTGGTCTGACAG
TTACCAATGCTTAATCAGTGAGGCACCTATCTCAGCGATCTGTCTATTTCGTTCATCCATAGTTGCCTGA
CTCCCCGTCGTGTAGATAACTACGATACGGGAGGGCTTACCATCTGGCCCCAGTGCTGCAATGATACCGC
GAGATCCACGCTCACCGGCTCCAGATTTATCAGCAATAAACCAGCCAGCCGGAAGGGCCGAGCGCAGAAG
TGGTCCTGCAACTTTATCCGCCTCCATCCAGTCTATTAATTGTTGCCGGGAAGCTAGAGTAAGTAGTTCG
CCAGTTAATAGTTTGCGCAACGTTGTTGCCATTGCTACAGGCATCGTGGTGTCACGCTCGTCGTTTGGTA
TGGCTTCATTCAGCTCCGGTTCCCAACGATCAAGGCGAGTTACATGATCCCCCATGTTGTGCAAAAAAGC
GGTTAGCTCCTTCGGTCCTCCGATCGTTGTCAGAAGTAAGTTGGCCGCAGTGTTATCACTCATGGTTATG
GCAGCACTGCATAATTCTCTTACTGTCATGCCATCCGTAAGATGCTTTTCTGTGACTGGTGAGTACTCAA
CCAAGTCATTCTGAGAATAGTGTATGCGGCGACCGAGTTGCTCTTGCCCGGCGTCAATACGGGATAATAC
CGCGCCACATAGCAGAACTTTAAAAGTGCTCATCATTGGAAAACGTTCTTCGGGGCGAAAACTCTCAAGG
ATCTTACCGCTGTTGAGATCCAGTTCGATGTAACCCACTCGTGCACCCAACTGATCTTCAGCATCTTTTA
CTTTCACCAGCGTTTCTGGGTGAGCAAAAACAGGAAGGCAAAATGCCGCAAAAAAGGGAATAAGGGCGAC
ACGGAAATGTTGAATACTCATACTCTTCCTTTTTCAATATTATTGAAGCATTTATCAGGGTTATTGTCTC
ATGAGCGGATACATATTTGAATGTATTTAGAAAAATAAACAAATAGGGGTTCCGCGCACATTTCCCCGAA
AAGTGCCACCTGACGTCTAAGAAACCATTATTATCATGACATTAACCTATAAAAATAGGCGTATCACGAG
GCCCTTTCGTC
